Addgene plasmid #52181: ITIH4-bio-His
Purpose: Expresses full-length Inter-alpha-trypsin inhibitor heavy chain H4 precursor ectodomain in mammalian cells. C-terminal rat Cd4d3+4 tag, biotinylation sequence and His tag.
Depositing lab: Gavin Wright. Depositing organization: Wellcome Sanger Institute. Publication: A human platelet receptor protein microarray identifies FcepsilonR1alpha as an activating PEAR1 ligand. Sun Y, Vandenbriele C, Kauskot A, Verhamme P, Hoylaerts MF, Wright GJ. Mol Cell Proteomics. 2015 Feb 23. pii: mcp.M114.046946. 10.1074/mcp.M114.046946 PubMed 25713122.
Backbone
  Vector backbone: pTT3
  Backbone manufacturer: Yves Durocher, NRC
  Backbone size w/o insert (bp): 6618
  Total vector size (bp): 9428
  Modifications to backbone: Rat CD4 d3+4, enzymatic biotinylation sequence, linker and His tag (CD4d3+4-BioLHis).
  Vector type: Mammalian Expression
Growth in bacteria
  Bacterial resistance: Ampicillin, 100 μg/mL
  Growth temperature: 37°C
  Growth strain: Top10
  Copy number: High Copy
Gene/Insert
  Gene/Insert name: ITIH4 (alt name: Inter-alpha-trypsin inhibitor heavy chain H4 precursor)
  Species: H. sapiens (human)
  Insert size (bp): 2810
  Entrez Gene: ITIH4 (a.k.a. GP120, H4P, IHRP, ITI-HC4, ITIHL1, PK-120, PK120)
  Promoter: CMV
  Tag / fusion protein: rat CD4 d3+4 (C terminal on backbone); enzymatic biotinylation sequence (C terminal on backbone); His tag (C terminal on backbone)
  Cloning method: Restriction Enzyme; 5′ cloning site NotI (not destroyed); 3′ cloning site AscI (not destroyed)
  Sequencing primers: 5′ CMV-fwd
Resource information
  A portion of this plasmid was derived from a plasmid made by: Insert was chemically synthesised.
Terms and licenses: Academic/Nonprofit Terms; Industry Terms: Not Available to Industry
Depositor comments: Article ref 164
How to cite: ITIH4-bio-His was a gift from Gavin Wright (Addgene plasmid # 52181 ; http://n2t.net/addgene:52181 ; RRID:Addgene_52181)
