[The description below was written by a language model from this plasmid's Addgene catalogue record and pLannotate feature annotations shown in this document.]
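Description:
ITIH4-bio-His is a mammalian expression plasmid built on the pTT3 backbone, designed to produce a soluble, tagged recombinant form of human inter-alpha-trypsin inhibitor heavy chain H4 (ITIH4) by transfection of mammalian cells. The 9.4 kb plasmid is maintained in E. coli through a high-copy ColE1/pUC-type origin and an ampicillin resistance gene (β-lactamase). It also carries a fragment of the Epstein-Barr virus oriP, which in pTT-type vectors supports episomal retention and higher yields in cells that express EBNA1. Small remnants of lac regulatory elements and other bacterial sequences are annotated in the backbone but play no evident role in expression.

The expression cassette is driven by the human CMV immediate early enhancer and promoter. Downstream lie adenovirus-derived leader and splice elements and a chimeric intron fragment, which generally enhance transcript processing and translation. The roughly 2.8 kb ITIH4 coding region was chemically synthesised and cloned between retained NotI and AscI sites. It runs directly into backbone-encoded C-terminal tags: rat CD4 domains 3 and 4, a peptide substrate for enzymatic biotinylation, a linker and a His tag. A rabbit β-globin polyadenylation signal terminates the transcript. The feature table annotates the Cd4 fragment spanning the plasmid's numbering origin but does not separately call the biotinylation sequence or His tag, which are known from the catalogue fields.

The CD4 module serves as a common antibody-recognisable handle, the biotin tag allows oriented capture on streptavidin, and the His tag allows affinity purification. This suits the protein to the interaction screening and protein microarray work, described in the associated publication, on human platelet receptor proteins.
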