Features (pLannotate 1.2.2; 19 found; start..end, strand, type, name):
    713..768     +  polyA_signal   β-globin poly(A) signal: rabbit β-globin polyadenylation signal (Gil and Proudfoot, 1987)
   1282..2963    -  rep_origin     oriP (fragment): Epstein-Barr virus oriP replication origin (Yates et al., 2000)
   3090..3194    +  promoter       AmpR promoter: bla
   3195..4055    +  CDS            AmpR: β-lactamase; bla; confers resistance to ampicillin, carbenicillin, and related antibiotics
   4226..4814    +  rep_origin     ori: high-copy-number ColE1/pMB1/pBR322/pUC origin of replication
   4997..5089    +  CDS            lacI (fragment): lac repressor; lacI; The lac repressor binds to the lac operator to inhibit transcription in E. coli. This inhibition can be relieved by adding lactose or isopropyl-β-D-thiogalactopyranoside (IPTG).
   5102..5123    +  protein_bind   CAP binding site: CAP binding activates transcription in the presence of cAMP. E. coli catabolite activator protein
   5138..5168    +  promoter       lac promoter: promoter for the E. coli lac operon
   5176..5192    +  protein_bind   lac operator: The lac repressor binds to the lac operator to inhibit transcription in E. coli. This inhibition can be relieved by adding lactose or isopropyl-β-D-thiogalactopyranoside (IPTG). lac repressor encoded by lacI
   5262..5278    +  promoter       tet promoter (fragment): E. coli promoter for tetracycline efflux protein gene
   5288..5313    -  CDS            bla(M) (fragment): β-lactamase lacking the signal sequence; bla(M); allows cytosolic expression of β-lactamase
   5487..5866    +  enhancer       CMV enhancer: human cytomegalovirus immediate early enhancer
   5868..6067    +  promoter       CMV promoter: human cytomegalovirus (CMV) immediate early promoter
   6135..6173    +  misc_feature   Ad SA (fragment): adenovirus major late transcript splice acceptor (Friedrich and Soriano, 1991)
   6206..6415    -  CDS            PTP (fragment): TERM_ADE02 - Experimental evidence at protein level: Swiss-Prot protein existence level 1. Protein covalently bound to the viral DNA that acts as a primer for viral genomic replication by DNA strand displacement. Assembles on the viral origin of replication in an initiation complex with viral polymerase, DBP, host NFIA and host POU2F1/OCT1. During initiation, the polymerase covalently couples the first dCTP with Ser- 580 of pTP. The terminal protein stimulates the template activity over 20 fold compared to protein-free templates. Neo-synthesized viral genomes are linked to two preterminal prot
   6446..6535    +  intron         chimeric intron (fragment): chimera between introns from adenovirus and immunoglobulin heavy chain genes
   6554..6600    +  CDS            IgH signal sequence (fragment): signal sequence from the mouse immunoglobulin heavy chain variable region
   6631..9420    +  CDS            ITIH4: ITIH4_HUMAN - Also known as IHRP, ITIHL1, PK120. Experimental evidence at protein level: Swiss-Prot protein existence level 1. Type II acute-phase protein (APP) involved in inflammatory responses to trauma. May also play a role in liver development or regeneration. From Homo sapiens (Human).
   9418..553     +  CDS            Cd4 (fragment) (across the origin): CD4_RAT - Experimental evidence at protein level: Swiss-Prot protein existence level 1. Integral membrane glycoprotein that plays an essential role in the immune response and serves multiple functions in responses against both external and internal offenses. In T-cells, functions primarily as a coreceptor for MHC class II molecule:peptide complex. The antigens presented by class II peptides are derived from extracellular proteins while class I peptides are derived from cytosolic proteins. Interacts simultaneously with the T-cell receptor (TCR) and the MHC class II presented by antigen presenti
>Addgene plasmid #52181 | ITIH4-bio-His | depositor full sequence | sequence record 80545 | ITIH4-bio-His sequence 9428 bps
GTCGACCTCCATCACGGCCTATAAGAGTGAGGGGGAGTCAGCGGAGTTCTCCTTCCCACTCAACCTTGGA
GAGGAAAGCCTGCAGGGAGAGTTGAGATGGAAGGCAGAGAAGGCTCCTTCTTCCCAGTCCTGGATCACCT
TCTCCCTAAAGAACCAAAAGGTGTCTGTGCAGAAGTCTACTAGCAACCCCAAGTTCCAGCTGTCCGAAAC
GCTCCCACTCACCCTTCAGATACCCCAGGTCTCCCTTCAGTTTGCTGGTTCTGGCAACCTGACCCTGACT
CTGGACAGAGGGATACTGTATCAGGAAGTGAACCTGGTGGTGATGAAAGTGACTCAGCCCGACAGCAACA
CTTTGACCTGTGAGGTGATGGGACCCACCTCACCCAAGATGAGACTGATCTTGAAGCAGGAGAATCAGGA
GGCCAGGGTCTCCAGGCAGGAGAAAGTGATTCAAGTGCAGGCCCCTGAAGCAGGGGTGTGGCAATGTCTA
CTGAGTGAAGGTGAAGAGGTCAAGATGGACTCCAAGATCCAGGTTTTATCCAAAGGGTTGAATTCCGGCA
GCCTGCACCACATCCTGGACGCCCAGAAGATGCTGTGGAACCACAGGGACAGGAACCTGCCTCCTCTGGC
CCCTCTGGGCCCCCACCACCATCACCACCATTGAGTCTAGACACGTGATTAATTAAGGATCCCCCGACCT
CGACCTCTGGCTAATAAAGGAAATTTATTTTCATTGCAATAGTGTGTTGGAATTTTTTGTGTCTCTCACT
CGGAAGGACATATGGGAGGGCAAATCATTTGGTCGAGATCCCTCGGAGATCTCTAGCTAGAGGATCGATC
CCCGCCCCGGACGAACTAAACCTGACTACGACATCTCTGCCCCTTCTTCGCGGGGCAGTGCATGTAATCC
CTTCAGTTGGTTGGTACAACTTGCCAACTGGGCCCTGTTCCACATGTGACACGGGGGGGGACCAAACACA
AAGGGGTTCTCTGACTGTAGTTGACATCCTTATAAATGGATGTGCACATTTGCCAACACTGAGTGGCTTT
CATCCTGGAGCAGACTTTGCAGTCTGTGGACTGCAACACAACATTGCCTTTATGTGTAACTCTTGGCTGA
AGCTCTTACACCAATGCTGGGGGACATGTACCTCCCAGGGGCCCAGGAAGACTACGGGAGGCTACACCAA
CGTCAATCAGAGGGGCCTGTGTAGCTACCGATAAGCGGACCCTCAAGAGGGCATTAGCAATAGTGTTTAT
AAGGCCCCCTTGTTAACCCTAAACGGGTAGCATATGCTTCCCGGGTAGTAGTATATACTATCCAGACTAA
CCCTAATTCAATAGCATATGTTACCCAACGGGAAGCATATGCTATCGAATTAGGGTTAGTAAAAGGGTCC
TAAGGAACAGCGATATCTCCCACCCCATGAGCTGTCACGGTTTTATTTACATGGGGTCAGGATTCCACGA
GGGTAGTGAACCATTTTAGTCACAAGGGCAGTGGCTGAAGATCAAGGAGCGGGCAGTGAACTCTCCTGAA
TCTTCGCCTGCTTCTTCATTCTCCTTCGTTTAGCTAATAGAATAACTGCTGAGTTGTGAACAGTAAGGTG
TATGTGAGGTGCTCGAAAACAAGGTTTCAGGTGACGCCCCCAGAATAAAATTTGGACGGGGGGTTCAGTG
GTGGCATTGTGCTATGACACCAATATAACCCTCACAAACCCCTTGGGCAATAAATACTAGTGTAGGAATG
AAACATTCTGAATATCTTTAACAATAGAAATCCATGGGGTGGGGACAAGCCGTAAAGACTGGATGTCCAT
CTCACACGAATTTATGGCTATGGGCAACACATAATCCTAGTGCAATATGATACTGGGGTTATTAAGATGT
GTCCCAGGCAGGGACCAAGACAGGTGAACCATGTTGTTACACTCTATTTGTAACAAGGGGAAAGAGAGTG
GACGCCGACAGCAGCGGACTCCACTGGTTGTCTCTAACACCCCCGAAAATTAAACGGGGCTCCACGCCAA
TGGGGCCCATAAACAAAGACAAGTGGCCACTCTTTTTTTTGAAATTGTGGAGTGGGGGCACGCGTCAGCC
CCCACACGCCGCCCTGCGGTTTTGGACTGTAAAATAAGGGTGTAATAACTTGGCTGATTGTAACCCCGCT
AACCACTGCGGTCAAACCACTTGCCCACAAAACCACTAATGGCACCCCGGGGAATACCTGCATAAGTAGG
TGGGCGGGCCAAGATAGGGGCGCGATTGCTGCGATCTGGAGGACAAATTACACACACTTGCGCCTGAGCG
CCAAGCACAGGGTTGTTGGTCCTCATATTCACGAGGTCGCTGAGAGCACGGTGGGCTAATGTTGCCATGG
GTAGCATATACTACCCAAATATCTGGATAGCATATGCTATCCTAATCTATATCTGGGTAGCATAGGCTAT
CCTAATCTATATCTGGGTAGCATATGCTATCCTAATCTATATCTGGGTAGTATATGCTATCCTAATTTAT
ATCTGGGTAGCATAGGCTATCCTAATCTATATCTGGGTAGCATATGCTATCCTAATCTATATCTGGGTAG
TATATGCTATCCTAATCTGTATCCGGGTAGCATATGCTATCCTAATAGAGATTAGGGTAGTATATGCTAT
CCTAATTTATATCTGGGTAGCATATACTACCCAAATATCTGGATAGCATATGCTATCCTAATCTATATCT
GGGTAGCATATGCTATCCTAATCTATATCTGGGTAGCATAGGCTATCCTAATCTATATCTGGGTAGCATA
TGCTATCCTAATCTATATCTGGGTAGTATATGCTATCCTAATTTATATCTGGGTAGCATAGGCTATCCTA
ATCTATATCTGGGTAGCATATGCTATCCTAATCTATATCTGGGTAGTATATGCTATCCTAATCTGTATCC
GGGTAGCATATGCTATCCTCATGATAAGCTGTCAAACATGAGAATTTTCTTGAAGACGAAAGGGCCTCGT
GATACGCCTATTTTTATAGGTTAATGTCATGATAATAATGGTTTCTTAGACGTCAGGTGGCACTTTTCGG
GGAAATGTGCGCGGAACCCCTATTTGTTTATTTTTCTAAATACATTCAAATATGTATCCGCTCATGAGAC
AATAACCCTGATAAATGCTTCAATAATATTGAAAAAGGAAGAGTATGAGTATTCAACATTTCCGTGTCGC
CCTTATTCCCTTTTTTGCGGCATTTTGCCTTCCTGTTTTTGCTCACCCAGAAACGCTGGTGAAAGTAAAA
GATGCTGAAGATCAGTTGGGTGCACGAGTGGGTTACATCGAACTGGATCTCAACAGCGGTAAGATCCTTG
AGAGTTTTCGCCCCGAAGAACGTTTTCCAATGATGAGCACTTTTAAAGTTCTGCTATGTGGCGCGGTATT
ATCCCGTGTTGACGCCGGGCAAGAGCAACTCGGTCGCCGCATACACTATTCTCAGAATGACTTGGTTGAG
TACTCACCAGTCACAGAAAAGCATCTTACGGATGGCATGACAGTAAGAGAATTATGCAGTGCTGCCATAA
CCATGAGTGATAACACTGCGGCCAACTTACTTCTGACAACGATCGGAGGACCGAAGGAGCTAACCGCTTT
TTTGCACAACATGGGGGATCATGTAACTCGCCTTGATCGTTGGGAACCGGAGCTGAATGAAGCCATACCA
AACGACGAGCGTGACACCACGATGCCTGCAGCAATGGCAACAACGTTGCGCAAACTATTAACTGGCGAAC
TACTTACTCTAGCTTCCCGGCAACAATTAATAGACTGGATGGAGGCGGATAAAGTTGCAGGACCACTTCT
GCGCTCGGCCCTTCCGGCTGGCTGGTTTATTGCTGATAAATCTGGAGCCGGTGAGCGTGGGTCTCGCGGT
ATCATTGCAGCACTGGGGCCAGATGGTAAGCCCTCCCGTATCGTAGTTATCTACACGACGGGGAGTCAGG
CAACTATGGATGAACGAAATAGACAGATCGCTGAGATAGGTGCCTCACTGATTAAGCATTGGTAACTGTC
AGACCAAGTTTACTCATATATACTTTAGATTGATTTAAAACTTCATTTTTAATTTAAAAGGATCTAGGTG
AAGATCCTTTTTGATAATCTCATGACCAAAATCCCTTAACGTGAGTTTTCGTTCCACTGAGCGTCAGACC
CCGTAGAAAAGATCAAAGGATCTTCTTGAGATCCTTTTTTTCTGCGCGTAATCTGCTGCTTGCAAACAAA
AAAACCACCGCTACCAGCGGTGGTTTGTTTGCCGGATCAAGAGCTACCAACTCTTTTTCCGAAGGTAACT
GGCTTCAGCAGAGCGCAGATACCAAATACTGTTCTTCTAGTGTAGCCGTAGTTAGGCCACCACTTCAAGA
ACTCTGTAGCACCGCCTACATACCTCGCTCTGCTAATCCTGTTACCAGTGGCTGCTGCCAGTGGCGATAA
GTCGTGTCTTACCGGGTTGGACTCAAGACGATAGTTACCGGATAAGGCGCAGCGGTCGGGCTGAACGGGG
GGTTCGTGCACACAGCCCAGCTTGGAGCGAACGACCTACACCGAACTGAGATACCTACAGCGTGAGCTAT
GAGAAAGCGCCACGCTTCCCGAAGGGAGAAAGGCGGACAGGTATCCGGTAAGCGGCAGGGTCGGAACAGG
AGAGCGCACGAGGGAGCTTCCAGGGGGAAACGCCTGGTATCTTTATAGTCCTGTCGGGTTTCGCCACCTC
TGACTTGAGCGTCGATTTTTGTGATGCTCGTCAGGGGGGCGGAGCCTATGGAAAAACGCCAGCAACGCGG
CCTTTTTACGGTTCCTGGCCTTTTGCTGGCCTTTTGCTCACATGTTCTTTCCTGCGTTATCCCCTGATTC
TGTGGATAACCGTATTACCGCCTTTGAGTGAGCTGATACCGCTCGCCGCAGCCGAACGACCGAGCGCAGC
GAGTCAGTGAGCGAGGAAGCGGAAGAGCGCCCAATACGCAAACCGCCTCTCCCCGCGCGTTGGCCGATTC
ATTAATGCAGCTGGCACGACAGGTTTCCCGACTGGAAAGCGGGCAGTGAGCGCAACGCAATTAATGTGAG
TTAGCTCACTCATTAGGCACCCCAGGCTTTACACTTTATGCTTCCGGCTCGTATGTTGTGTGGAATTGTG
AGCGGATAACAATTTCACACAGGAAACAGCTATGACCATGATTACGCCAAGCTCTAGCTAGAGGTCGACC
AATTCTCATGTTTGACAGCTTATCATCGCAGATCCGGGCAACGTTGTTGCCATTGCTGCAGGCGCAGAAC
TGGTAGGTATGGAAGATCTATACATTGAATCAATATTGGCAATTAGCCATATTAGTCATTGGTTATATAG
CATAAATCAATATTGGCTATTGGCCATTGCATACGTTGTATCTATATCATAATATGTACATTTATATTGG
CTCATGTCCAATATGACCGCCATGTTGACATTGATTATTGACTAGTTATTAATAGTAATCAATTACGGGG
TCATTAGTTCATAGCCCATATATGGAGTTCCGCGTTACATAACTTACGGTAAATGGCCCGCCTGGCTGAC
CGCCCAACGACCCCCGCCCATTGACGTCAATAATGACGTATGTTCCCATAGTAACGCCAATAGGGACTTT
CCATTGACGTCAATGGGTGGAGTATTTACGGTAAACTGCCCACTTGGCAGTACATCAAGTGTATCATATG
CCAAGTCCGCCCCCTATTGACGTCAATGACGGTAAATGGCCCGCCTGGCATTATGCCCAGTACATGACCT
TACGGGACTTTCCTACTTGGCAGTACATCTACGTATTAGTCATCGCTATTACCATGGTGATGCGGTTTTG
GCAGTACACCAATGGGCGTGGATAGCGGTTTGACTCACGGGGATTTCCAAGTCTCCACCCCATTGACGTC
AATGGGAGTTTGTTTTGGCACCAAAATCAACGGGACTTTCCAAAATGTCGTAATAACCCCGCCCCGTTGA
CGCAAATGGGCGGTAGGCGTGTACGGTGGGAGGTCTATATAAGCAGAGCTCGTTTAGTGAACCGTCAGAT
CCTCACTCTCTTCCGCATCGCTGTCTGCGAGGGCCAGCTGTTGGGCTCGCGGTTGAGGACAAACTCTTCG
CGGTCTTTCCAGTACTCTTGGATCGGAAACCCGTCGGCCTCCGAACGGTACTCCGCCACCGAGGGACCTG
AGCGAGTCCGCATCGACCGGATCGGAAAACCTCTCGAGAAAGGCGTCTAACCAGTCACAGTCGCAAGGTA
GGCTGAGCACCGTGGCGGGCGGCAGCGGGTGGCGGTCGGGGTTGTTTCTGGCGGAGGTGCTGCTGATGAT
GTAATTAAAGTAGGCGGTCTTGAGACGGCGGATGGTCGAGGTGAGGTGTGGCAGGCTTGAGATCCAGCTG
TTGGGGTGAGTACTCCCTCTCAAAAGCGGGCATTACTTCTGCGCTAAGATTGTCAGTTTCCAAAAACGAG
GAGGATTTGATATTCACCTGGCCCGATCTGGCCATACACTTGAGTGACAATGACATCCACTTTGCCTTTC
TCTCCACAGGTGTCCACTCCCAGGTCCAAGTTTAAACTGCGGCCGCCACCATGGTGCCCCCTAGACCCGT
GCGGACCTGTAGCAAGGTGCTGGTGCTGCTGTCCCTGCTGGCCATCCACCAGACCACCACCGCCGAGAAG
AACGGCATCGACATCTACAGCCTGACCGTCGACAGCAGGGTCTCCAGCAGATTCGCCCACACCGTGGTCA
CAAGCCGGGTGGTCAACAGAGCCAACACCGTGCAGGAAGCCACCTTCCAGATGGAACTGCCCAAGAAGGC
CTTCATCACCAACTTCAGCATGAACATCGACGGCATGACCTACCCCGGCATCATCAAAGAGAAGGCCGAG
GCCCAGGCCCAGTATTCTGCCGCCGTGGCCAAGGGCAAAAGCGCCGGACTGGTCAAGGCCACCGGCCGGA
ACATGGAACAGTTTCAGGTGTCAGTGAGCGTGGCCCCCAACGCCAAGATCACCTTCGAGCTGGTGTACGA
GGAACTGCTGAAGCGGCGGCTGGGCGTGTACGAGCTGCTGCTGAAAGTGCGGCCCCAGCAGCTGGTCAAG
CATCTCCAGATGGACATCCACATTTTCGAGCCCCAAGGCATCAGCTTTCTGGAAACCGAGAGCACCTTCA
TGACCAACCAGCTGGTCGACGCCCTGACCACCTGGCAGAACAAGACCAAGGCCCACATCCGGTTCAAGCC
CACCCTGAGCCAGCAGCAGAAGTCCCCCGAGCAGCAGGAAACAGTCCTGGACGGCAACCTGATCATCAGA
TACGACGTGGACAGAGCCATCAGCGGCGGCAGCATCCAGATCGAGAACGGCTACTTCGTGCACTACTTCG
CCCCTGAGGGCCTGACCACCATGCCCAAGAACGTGGTGTTCGTGATCGACAAGAGCGGCAGCATGAGCGG
CCGGAAGATCCAGCAGACCCGGGAGGCCCTGATCAAGATCCTGGACGACCTGTCCCCCAGGGACCAGTTC
AACCTGATCGTGTTCAGCACCGAGGCCACCCAGTGGAGGCCTAGCCTGGTGCCTGCCAGCGCCGAGAACG
TGAACAAGGCCCGGTCCTTCGCCGCTGGAATCCAGGCCCTGGGCGGCACCAACATCAACGACGCCATGCT
GATGGCCGTGCAGCTCCTGGACAGCAGCAACCAGGAAGAGAGACTGCCCGAGGGCAGCGTGTCCCTGATC
ATCCTGCTGACCGACGGCGATCCTACCGTGGGCGAGACAAACCCCCGGTCCATCCAGAACAACGTGCGGG
AGGCCGTGAGCGGAAGATACAGCCTGTTTTGCCTGGGCTTCGGCTTCGACGTGTCCTACGCCTTCCTGGA
AAAGCTGGCCCTGGACAACGGCGGCCTGGCCAGAAGAATCCACGAGGACAGCGACTCTGCCCTCCAGCTG
CAGGACTTCTACCAGGAAGTGGCCAACCCTCTGCTGACCGCCGTGACCTTCGAGTACCCCAGCAACGCCG
TGGAGGAAGTGACCCAGAACAACTTCCGGCTGCTGTTCAAGGGCAGCGAGATGGTGGTGGCCGGCAAGCT
GCAGGATAGAGGCCCCGACGTGCTGACAGCCACCGTGTCTGGCAAGCTGCCCACCCAGAACATCACCTTT
CAGACCGAAAGCTCTGTGGCCGAGCAGGAAGCCGAGTTCCAGAGCCCCAAGTACATCTTCCACAACTTCA
TGGAACGGCTGTGGGCCTACCTGACCATCCAGCAGCTGCTCGAACAGACCGTGTCTGCCAGCGACGCCGA
TCAGCAGGCCCTGAGAAACCAGGCTCTGAACCTGAGCCTGGCCTACAGCTTCGTGACCCCCCTGACCAGC
ATGGTGGTCACCAAGCCCGACGACCAGGAACAGAGCCAGGTCGCCGAGAAGCCCATGGAAGGCGAGAGCC
GGAACAGAAACGTGCACAGCGGCAGCACCTTTTTCAAGTACTATCTGCAGGGCGCCAAGATCCCTAAGCC
CGAGGCCAGCTTCTCTCCCAGACGGGGCTGGAATAGACAGGCTGGCGCCGCTGGCAGCCGGATGAACTTC
AGACCCGGCGTGCTGTCTAGCAGACTGCTGGGCCTGCCAGGACCTCCTGATGTGCCCGATCACGCCGCCT
ACCACCCCTTCAGACGCCTGGCCATCCTGCCTGCCTCTGCCCCCCCTGCCACCTCCAATCCCGACCCCGC
CGTGAGCAGAGTGATGAACATCAAGATCGAAGAGACAACCATGACCACCCAGACCCCTGCCCCTATTCAG
GCCCCCAGCGCCATTCTGCCACTCCCTGGCCAGTCCGTGGAGAGACTGTGCGTGGACCCCAGACACAGAC
AGGGCCCCGTGAATCTCCTGTCCGACCCCGAGCAGGGCGTGGAAGTGACCGGCCAGTACGAGCGGGAGAA
GGCCGGCTTCAGCTGGATCGAAGTGACCTTCAAGAACCCCCTCGTGTGGGTGCACGCCAGCCCTGAGCAC
GTGGTCGTGACCAGAAACCGGCGGAGCAGCGCCTACAAGTGGAAAGAAACCCTGTTCAGCGTGATGCCCG
GCCTGAAGATGACCATGGACAAGACCGGCCTGCTGCTGCTGTCTGACCCTGACAAAGTGACCATCGGCCT
GCTGTTCTGGGATGGCAGAGGCGAGGGCCTGAGACTGCTGCTGCGGGACACCGACAGATTCAGCAGCCAC
GTGGGCGGCACACTGGGCCAGTTTTATCAGGAAGTGCTCTGGGGCAGCCCTGCCGCCTCCGACGATGGCA
GACGGACCCTGAGAGTGCAGGGCAACGACCACAGCGCCACCAGAGAGCGGAGACTGGATTACCAGGAAGG
CCCCCCTGGCGTCGAGATCAGCTGTTGGAGCGTGGAACTCGGCGCGCC
