>Addgene plasmid #52181 | ITIH4-bio-His | addgene partial sequence | sequence record 93805 | pMT2-F 5'-TTGCCTTTCTCTCCACAGGT-3'
ACTGCGGCCGCCACCATGGTGCCCCCTAGACCCGTGCGGACCTGTAGCAAGGTGCTGGTGCTGCTGTCCC
TGCTGGCCATCCACCAGACCACCACCGCCGAGAAGAACGGCATCGACATCTACAGCCTGACCGTCGACAG
CAGGGTCTCCAGCAGATTCGCCCACACCGTGGTCACAAGCCGGGTGGTCAACAGAGCCAACACCGTGCAG
GAAGCCACCTTCCAGATGGAACTGCCCAAGAAGGCCTTCATCACCAACTTCAGCATGAACATCGACGGCA
TGACCTACCCCGGCATCATCAAAGAGAAGGCCGAGGCCCAGGCCCAGTATTCTGCCGCCGTGGCCAAGGG
CAAAAGCGCCGGACTGGTCAAGGCCACCGGCCGGAACATGGAACAGTTTCAGGTGTCAGTGAGCGTGGCC
CCCAACGCCAAGATCACCTTCGAGCTGGTGTACGAGGAACTGCTGAAGCGGCGGCTGGGCGTGTACGAGC
TGCTGCTGAAAGTGCGGCCCCAGCAGCTGGTCAAGCATCTCCAGATGGACATCCACATTTTCGAGCCCCA
AGGCATCAGCTTTCTGGAAACCGAGAGCACCTTCATGACCAACCAGCTGGTCGACGCCCTGACCACCTGG
CAGAACAAGACCAAGGCCCACATCCGGTTCAAGCCCACCCTGAGCCAGCAGCAGAAGTCCCCCGAGCAGC
AGGAAACAGTCCTGGACGGCAACCTGATCATCAGATACGACGTGGACAGAGCCATCAGCGGCGGCAGCAT
CCAGATCGAGAACGGCTACTTCGTGCACTACTTCGCCCCTGAGGGCCTGACCACCATGCCCAAGAACGTG
GTGTTCGTGATCGACAAGAGCGGCAGCATGAGCGGCCGG
