>Addgene plasmid #52181 | ITIH4-bio-His | addgene partial sequence | sequence record 93878 | rb_glob_PA_term-R 5'-CCCATATGTCCTTCCGAGTG-3'
ATAAATTTCCTTTATTAGCCAGAGGTCGAGGTCGGGGGATCCTTAATTAATCACGTGTCTAGACTCAATG
GTGGTGATGGTGGTGGGGGCCCAGAGGGGCCAGAGGAGGCAGGTTCCTGTCCCTGTGGTTCCACAGCATC
TTCTGGGCGTCCAGGATGTGGTGCAGGCTGCCGGAATTCAACCCTTTGGATAAAACCTGGATCTTGGAGT
CCATCTTGACCTCTTCACCTTCACTCAGTAGACATTGCCACACCCCTGCTTCAGGGGCCTGCACTTGAAT
CACTTTCTCCTGCCTGGAGACCCTGGCCTCCTGATTCTCCTGCTTCAAGATCAGTCTCATCTTGGGTGAG
GTGGGTCCCATCACCTCACAGGTCAAAGTGTTGCTGTCGGGCTGAGTCACTTTCATCACCACCAGGTTCA
CTTCCTGATACAGTATCCCTCTGTCCAGAGTCAGGGTCAGGTTGCCAGAACCAGCAAACTGAAGGGAGAC
CTGGGGTATCTGAAGGGTGAGTGGGAGCGTTTCGGACAGCTGGAACTTGGGGTTGCTAGTAGACTTCTGC
ACAGACACCTTTTGGTTCTTTAGGGAGAAGGTGATCCAGGACTGGGAAGAAGGAGCCTTCTCTGCCTTCC
ATCTCAACTCTCCCTGCAGGCTTTCCTCTCCAAGGTTGAGTGGGAAGGAGAACTCCGCTGACTCCCCCTC
ACTCTTATAGGCCGTGATGGAGGTCGACGGCGCGCCGAGTTCCACGCTCCAACAGCTGATCTCGACGCCA
GGGGGGCCTTCCTGGTAATCCAGTCTCCGCTCTCTGGTGGCGCTGTGGTCGTTGCCCTGCACTCTCAGGG
TCCGTCTGCC
